>Addgene plasmid #76135 | IP6K1 gRNA (BRDN0001147847) | addgene full sequence | sequence record 185254 | Addgene Assembled Sequence
CCCGGGTGCAAAGATGGATAAAGTTTTAAACAGAGAGGAATCTTTGCAGCTAATGGACCTTCTAGGTCTT
GAAAGGAGTGGGAATTGGCTCCGGTGCCCGTCAGTGGGCAGAGCGCACATCGCCCACAGTCCCCGAGAAG
TTGGGGGGAGGGGTCGGCAATTGATCCGGTGCCTAGAGAAGGTGGCGCGGGGTAAACTGGGAAAGTGATG
TCGTGTACTGGCTCCGCCTTTTTCCCGAGGGTGGGGGAGAACCGTATATAAGTGCAGTAGTCGCCGTGAA
CGTTCTTTTTCGCAACGGGTTTGCCGCCAGAACACAGGTAAGTGCCGTGTGTGGTTCCCGCGGGCCTGGC
CTCTTTACGGGTTATGGCCCTTGCGTGCCTTGAATTACTTCCACCTGGCTGCAGTACGTGATTCTTGATC
CCGAGCTTCGGGTTGGAAGTGGGTGGGAGAGTTCGAGGCCTTGCGCTTAAGGAGCCCCTTCGCCTCGTGC
TTGAGTTGAGGCCTGGCCTGGGCGCTGGGGCCGCCGCGTGCGAATCTGGTGGCACCTTCGCGCCTGTCTC
GCTGCTTTCGATAAGTCTCTAGCCATTTAAAATTTTTGATGACCTGCTGCGACGCTTTTTTTCTGGCAAG
ATAGTCTTGTAAATGCGGGCCAAGATCTGCACACTGGTATTTCGGTTTTTGGGGCCGCGGGCGGCGACGG
GGCCCGTGCGTCCCAGCGCACATGTTCGGCGAGGCGGGGCCTGCGAGCGCGGCCACCGAGAATCGGACGG
GGGTAGTCTCAAGCTGGCCGGCCTGCTCTGGTGCCTGGCCTCGCGCCGCCGTGTATCGCCCCGCCCTGGG
CGGCAAGGCTGGCCCGGTCGGCACCAGTTGCGTGAGCGGAAAGATGGCCGCTTCCCGGCCCTGCTGCAGG
GAGCTCAAAATGGAGGACGCGGCGCTCGGGAGAGCGGGCGGGTGAGTCACCCACACAAAGGAAAAGGGCC
TTTCCGTCCTCAGCCGTCGCTTCATGTGACTCCACGGAGTACCGGGCGCCGTCCAGGCACCTCGATTAGT
TCTCGAGCTTTTGGAGTACGTCGTCTTTAGGTTGGGGGGAGGGGTTTTATGCGATGGAGTTTCCCCACAC
TGAGTGGGTGGAGACTGAAGTTAGGCCAGCTTGGCACTTGATGTAATTCTCCTTGGAATTTGCCCTTTTT
GAGTTTGGATCTTGGTTCATTCTCAAGCCTCAGACAGTGGTTCAAAGTTTTTTTCTTCCATTTCAGGTGT
CGTGACGTACGGCCACCATGACCGAGTACAAGCCCACGGTGCGCCTCGCCACCCGCGACGACGTCCCCAG
GGCCGTACGCACCCTCGCCGCCGCGTTCGCCGACTACCCCGCCACGCGCCACACCGTCGATCCGGACCGC
CACATCGAGCGGGTCACCGAGCTGCAAGAACTCTTCCTCACGCGCGTCGGGCTCGACATCGGCAAGGTGT
GGGTCGCGGACGACGGCGCCGCCGTGGCGGTCTGGACCACGCCGGAGAGCGTCGAAGCGGGGGCGGTGTT
CGCCGAGATCGGCCCGCGCATGGCCGAGTTGAGCGGTTCCCGGCTGGCCGCGCAGCAACAGATGGAAGGC
CTCCTGGCGCCGCACCGGCCCAAGGAGCCCGCGTGGTTCCTGGCCACCGTCGGAGTCTCGCCCGACCACC
AGGGCAAGGGTCTGGGCAGCGCCGTCGTGCTCCCCGGAGTGGAGGCGGCCGAGCGCGCCGGGGTGCCCGC
CTTCCTGGAGACCTCCGCGCCCCGCAACCTCCCCTTCTACGAGCGGCTCGGCTTCACCGTCACCGCCGAC
GTCGAGGTGCCCGAAGGACCGCGCACCTGGTGCATGACCCGCAAGCCCGGTGCCTGAACGCGTTAAGTCG
ACAATCAACCTCTGGATTACAAAATTTGTGAAAGATTGACTGGTATTCTTAACTATGTTGCTCCTTTTAC
GCTATGTGGATACGCTGCTTTAATGCCTTTGTATCATGCTATTGCTTCCCGTATGGCTTTCATTTTCTCC
TCCTTGTATAAATCCTGGTTGCTGTCTCTTTATGAGGAGTTGTGGCCCGTTGTCAGGCAACGTGGCGTGG
TGTGCACTGTGTTTGCTGACGCAACCCCCACTGGTTGGGGCATTGCCACCACCTGTCAGCTCCTTTCCGG
GACTTTCGCTTTCCCCCTCCCTATTGCCACGGCGGAACTCATCGCCGCCTGCCTTGCCCGCTGCTGGACA
GGGGCTCGGCTGTTGGGCACTGACAATTCCGTGGTGTTGTCGGGGAAATCATCGTCCTTTCCTTGGCTGC
TCGCCTGTGTTGCCACCTGGATTCTGCGCGGGACGTCCTTCTGCTACGTCCCTTCGGCCCTCAATCCAGC
GGACCTTCCTTCCCGCGGCCTGCTGCCGGCTCTGCGGCCTCTTCCGCGTCTTCGCCTTCGCCCTCAGACG
AGTCGGATCTCCCTTTGGGCCGCCTCCCCGCGTCGACTTTAAGACCAATGACTTACAAGGCAGCTGTAGA
TCTTAGCCACTTTTTAAAAGAAAAGGGGGGACTGGAAGGGCTAATTCACTCCCAACGAAGACAAGATCTG
CTTTTTGCTTGTACTGGGTCTCTCTGGTTAGACCAGATCTGAGCCTGGGAGCTCTCTGGCTAACTAGGGA
ACCCACTGCTTAAGCCTCAATAAAGCTTGCCTTGAGTGCTTCAAGTAGTGTGTGCCCGTCTGTTGTGTGA
CTCTGGTAACTAGAGATCCCTCAGACCCTTTTAGTCAGTGTGGAAAATCTCTAGCAGTACGTATAGTAGT
TCATGTCATCTTATTATTCAGTATTTATAACTTGCAAAGAAATGAATATCAGAGAGTGAGAGGAACTTGT
TTATTGCAGCTTATAATGGTTACAAATAAAGCAATAGCATCACAAATTTCACAAATAAAGCATTTTTTTC
ACTGCATTCTAGTTGTGGTTTGTCCAAACTCATCAATGTATCTTATCATGTCTGGCTCTAGCTATCCCGC
CCCTAACTCCGCCCATCCCGCCCCTAACTCCGCCCAGTTCCGCCCATTCTCCGCCCCATGGCTGACTAAT
TTTTTTTATTTATGCAGAGGCCGAGGCCGCCTCGGCCTCTGAGCTATTCCAGAAGTAGTGAGGAGGCTTT
TTTGGAGGCCTAGGGACGTACCCAATTCGCCCTATAGTGAGTCGTATTACGCGCGCTCACTGGCCGTCGT
TTTACAACGTCGTGACTGGGAAAACCCTGGCGTTACCCAACTTAATCGCCTTGCAGCACATCCCCCTTTC
GCCAGCTGGCGTAATAGCGAAGAGGCCCGCACCGATCGCCCTTCCCAACAGTTGCGCAGCCTGAATGGCG
AATGGG
[124 nt withheld, positions 3367-3490]
C
[91 nt withheld, positions 3492-3582]
A
[49 nt withheld, positions 3584-3632]
CCTTTGACGTTGGAGTCCACGTTCTTT
[37 nt withheld, positions 3660-3696]
ACCCTATCTCGGTCTATTCTTTTGATTTATAAGGGATTTTGCCGATTTCGGCCTATTGGTTAAAAAATGA
GCTGATTTAACAAAAATTTAACGCGAATTTTAACAAAATATTAACGCTTACAATTTAGGTGGCACTTTTC
GGGGAAATGTGCGCGGAACCCCTATTTGTTTATTTTTCTAAATACATTCAAATATGTATCCGCTCATGAG
ACAATAACCCTGATAAATGCTTCAATAATATTGAAAAAGGAAGAGTATGAGTATTCAACATTTCCGTGTC
GCCCTTATTCCCTTTTTTGCGGCATTTTGCCTTCCTGTTTTTGCTCACCCAGAAACGCTGGTGAAAGTAA
AAGATGCTGAAGATCAGTTGGGTGCACGAGTGGGTTACATCGAACTGGATCTCAACAGCGGTAAGATCCT
TGAGAGTTTTCGCCCCGAAGAACGTTTTCCAATGATGAGCACTTTTAAAGTTCTGCTATGTGGCGCGGTA
TTATCCCGTATTGACGCCGGGCAAGAGCAACTCGGTCGCCGCATACACTATTCTCAGAATGACTTGGTTG
AGTACTCACCAGTCACAGAAAAGCATCTTACGGATGGCATGACAGTAAGAGAATTATGCAGTGCTGCCAT
AACCATGAGTGATAACACTGCGGCCAACTTACTTCTGACAACGATCGGAGGACCGAAGGAGCTAACCGCT
TTTTTGCACAACATGGGGGATCATGTAACTCGCCTTGATCGTTGGGAACCGGAGCTGAATGAAGCCATAC
CAAACGACGAGCGTGACACCACGATGCCTGTAGCAATGGCAACAACGTTGCGCAAACTATTAACTGGCGA
ACTACTTACTCTAGCTTCCCGGCAACAATTAATAGACTGGATGGAGGCGGATAAAGTTGCAGGACCACTT
CTGCGCTCGGCCCTTCCGGCTGGCTGGTTTATTGCTGATAAATCTGGAGCCGGTGAGCGTGGGTCTCGCG
GTATCATTGCAGCACTGGGGCCAGATGGTAAGCCCTCCCGTATCGTAGTTATCTACACGACGGGGAGTCA
GGCAACTATGGATGAACGAAATAGACAGATCGCTGAGATAGGTGCCTCACTGATTAAGCATTGGTAACTG
TCAGACCAAGTTTACTCATATATACTTTAGATTGATTTAAAACTTCATTTTTAATTTAAAAGGATCTAGG
TGAAGATCCTTTTTGATAATCTCATGACCAAAATCCCTTAACGTGAGTTTTCGTTCCACTGAGCGTCAGA
CCCCGTAGAAAAGATCAAAGGATCTTCTTGAGATCCTTTTTTTCTGCGCGTAATCTGCTGCTTGCAAACA
AAAAAACCACCGCTACCAGCGGTGGTTTGTTTGCCGGATCAAGAGCTACCAACTCTTTTTCCGAAGGTAA
CTGGCTTCAGCAGAGCGCAGATACCAAATACTGTTCTTCTAGTGTAGCCGTAGTTAGGCCACCACTTCAA
GAACTCTGTAGCACCGCCTACATACCTCGCTCTGCTAATCCTGTTACCAGTGGCTGCTGCCAGTGGCGAT
AAGTCGTGTCTTACCGGGTTGGACTCAAGACGATAGTTACCGGATAAGGCGCAGCGGTCGGGCTGAACGG
GGGGTTCGTGCACACAGCCCAGCTTGGAGCGAACGACCTACACCGAACTGAGATACCTACAGCGTGAGCT
ATGAGAAAGCGCCACGCTTCCCGAAGGGAGAAAGGCGGACAGGTATCCGGTAAGCGGCAGGGTCGGAACA
GGAGAGCGCACGAGGGAGCTTCCAGGGGGAAACGCCTGGTATCTTTATAGTCCTGTCGGGTTTCGCCACC
TCTGACTTGAGCGTCGATTTTTGTGATGCTCGTCAGGGGGGCGGAGCCTATGGAAAAACGCCAGCAACGC
GGCCTTTTTACGGTTCCTGGCCTTTTGCTGGCCTTTTGCTCACATGTTCTTTCCTGCGTTATCCCCTGAT
TCTGTGGATAACCGTATTACCGCCTTTGAGTGAGCTGATACCGCTCGCCGCAGCCGAACGACCGAGCGCA
GCGAGTCAGTGAGCGAGGAAGCGGAAGAGCGCCCAATACGCAAACCGCCTCTCCCCGCGCGTTGGCCGAT
TCATTAATGCAGCTGGCACGACAGGTTTCCCGACTGGAAAGCGGGCAGTGAGCGCAACGCAATTAATGTG
AGTTAGCTCACTCATTAGGCACCCCAGGCTTTACACTTTATGCTTCCGGCTCGTATGTTGTGTGGAATTG
TGAGCGGATAACAATTTCACACAGGAAACAGCTATGACCATGATTACGCCAAGCGCGCAATTAACCCTCA
CTAAAGGGAACAAAAGCTGGAGCTGCAAGCTTAATGTAGTCTTATGCAATACTCTTGTAGTCTTGCAACA
TGGTAACGATGAGTTAGCAACATGCCTTACAAGGAGAGAAAAAGCACCGTGCATGCCGATTGGTGGAAGT
AAGGTGGTACGATCGTGCCTTATTAGGAAGGCAACAGACGGGTCTGACATGGATTGGACGAACCACTGAA
TTGCCGCATTGCAGAGATATTGTATTTAAGTGCCTAGCTCGATACATAAACGGGTCTCTCTGGTTAGACC
AGATCTGAGCCTGGGAGCTCTCTGGCTAACTAGGGAACCCACTGCTTAAGCCTCAATAAAGCTTGCCTTG
AGTGCTTCAAGTAGTGTGTGCCCGTCTGTTGTGTGACTCTGGTAACTAGAGATCCCTCAGACCCTTTTAG
TCAGTGTGGAAAATCTCTAGCAGTGGCGCCCGAACAGGGACTTGAAAGCGAAAGGGAAACCAGAGGAGCT
CTCTCGACGCAGGACTCGGCTTGCTGAAGCGCGCACGGCAAGAGGCGAGGGGCGGCGACTGGTGAGTACG
CCAAAAATTTTGACTAGCGGAGGCTAGAAGGAGAGAGATGGGTGCGAGAGCGTCAGTATTAAGCGGGGGA
GAATTAGATCGCGATGGGAAAAAATTCGGTTAAGGCCAGGGGGAAAGAAAAAATATAAATTAAAACATAT
AGTATGGGCAAGCAGGGAGCTAGAACGATTCGCAGTTAATCCTGGCCTGTTAGAAACATCAGAAGGCTGT
AGACAAATACTGGGACAGCTACAACCATCCCTTCAGACAGGATCAGAAGAACTTAGATCATTATATAATA
CAGTAGCAACCCTCTATTGTGTGCATCAAAGGATAGAGATAAAAGACACCAAGGAAGCTTTAGACAAGAT
AGAGGAAGAGCAAAACAAAAGTAAGACCACCGCACAGCAAGCGGCCGCTGATCTTCAGACCTGGAGGAGG
AGATATGAGGGACAATTGGAGAAGTGAATTATATAAATATAAAGTAGTAAAAATTGAACCATTAGGAGTA
GCACCCACCAAGGCAAAGAGAAGAGTGGTGCAGAGAGAAAAAAGAGCAGTGGGAATAGGAGCTTTGTTCC
TTGGGTTCTTGGGAGCAGCAGGAAGCACTATGGGCGCAGCGTCAATGACGCTGACGGTACAGGCCAGACA
ATTATTGTCTGGTATAGTGCAGCAGCAGAACAATTTGCTGAGGGCTATTGAGGCGCAACAGCATCTGTTG
CAACTCACAGTCTGGGGCATCAAGCAGCTCCAGGCAAGAATCCTGGCTGTGGAAAGATACCTAAAGGATC
AACAGCTCCTGGGGATTTGGGGTTGCTCTGGAAAACTCATTTGCACCACTGCTGTGCCTTGGAATGCTAG
TTGGAGTAATAAATCTCTGGAACAGATTTGGAATCACACGACCTGGATGGAGTGGGACAGAGAAATTAAC
AATTACACAAGCTTAATACACTCCTTAATTGAAGAATCGCAAAACCAGCAAGAAAAGAATGAACAAGAAT
TATTGGAATTAGATAAATGGGCAAGTTTGTGGAATTGGTTTAACATAACAAATTGGCTGTGGTATATAAA
ATTATTCATAATGATAGTAGGAGGCTTGGTAGGTTTAAGAATAGTTTTTGCTGTACTTTCTATAGTGAAT
AGAGTTAGGCAGGGATATTCACCATTATCGTTTCAGACCCACCTCCCAACCCCGAGGGGACCCAGAGAGG
GCCTATTTCCCATGATTCCTTCATATTTGCATATACGATACAAGGCTGTTAGAGAGATAATTAGAATTAA
TTTGACTGTAAACACAAAGATATTAGTACAAAATACGTGACGTAGAAAGTAATAATTTCTTGGGTAGTTT
GCAGTTTTAAAATTATGTTTTAAAATGGACTATCATATGCTTACCGTAACTTGAAAGTATTTCGATTTCT
TGGCTTTATATATCTTGTGGAAAGGACGAAACACCGTGAACTCCTTCATTTCGGGAGTTTTAGAGCTAGA
AATAGCAAGTTAAAATAAGGCTAGTCCGTTATCAACTTGAAAAAGTGGCACCGAGTCGGTGCTTTTTTAA
GCTTGGCGTAACTAGATCTTGAGACAAATGGCAGTATTCATCCACAATTTTAAAAGAAAAGGGGGGATTG
GGGGGTACAGTGCAGGGGAAAGAATAGTAGACATAATAGCAACAGACATACAAACTAAAGAATTACAAAA
ACAAATTACAAAAATTCAAAATTTTCGGGTTTATTACAGGGACAGCAGAGATCCACTTTGGCGCCGGCTC
GAGGGGG
Features (pLannotate 1.2.2; 29 found; start..end, strand, type, name):
     14..80      +  CDS            small t antigen (fragment): SV40 (simian virus 40) small t antigen
    106..317     +  promoter       EF-1α core promoter: core promoter for human elongation factor EF-1α
    318..1256    +  intron         EF-1α intron A: intron upstream of the start codon of human EF-1α
   1278..1877    +  CDS            PuroR (fragment): puromycin N-acetyltransferase; pac from Streptomyces; confers resistance to puromycin
   1893..2481    +  misc_feature   WPRE: woodchuck hepatitis virus posttranscriptional regulatory element
   2532..2551    +  misc_feature   cPPT/CTS (fragment): central polypurine tract and central termination sequence of HIV-1
   2553..2786    +  LTR            3' LTR (ΔU3): self-inactivating 3' long terminal repeat (LTR) from HIV-1
   2864..2985    +  polyA_signal   SV40 poly(A) signal: SV40 polyadenylation signal
   3025..3160    +  rep_origin     SV40 ori: SV40 origin of replication
   3181..3199    -  promoter       T7 promoter: promoter for bacteriophage T7 RNA polymerase
   3207..3362    +  CDS            lacZα (fragment): LacZα fragment of β-galactosidase; lacZ fragment
   3367..3795    +  rep_origin     f1 ori (sequence partly withheld): f1 bacteriophage origin of replication; arrow indicates direction of (+) strand synthesis
   3848..3952    +  promoter       AmpR promoter: bla
   3953..4813    +  CDS            AmpR: β-lactamase; bla; confers resistance to ampicillin, carbenicillin, and related antibiotics
   4984..5572    +  rep_origin     ori: high-copy-number ColE1/pMB1/pBR322/pUC origin of replication
   5755..5847    +  CDS            lacI (fragment): lac repressor; lacI; The lac repressor binds to the lac operator to inhibit transcription in E. coli. This inhibition can be relieved by adding lactose or isopropyl-β-D-thiogalactopyranoside (IPTG).
   5860..5881    +  protein_bind   CAP binding site: CAP binding activates transcription in the presence of cAMP. E. coli catabolite activator protein
   5896..5926    +  promoter       lac promoter: promoter for the E. coli lac operon
   5934..5950    +  protein_bind   lac operator: The lac repressor binds to the lac operator to inhibit transcription in E. coli. This inhibition can be relieved by adding lactose or isopropyl-β-D-thiogalactopyranoside (IPTG). lac repressor encoded by lacI
   5995..6013    +  promoter       T3 promoter: promoter for bacteriophage T3 RNA polymerase
   6041..6267    +  promoter       RSV promoter: Rous sarcoma virus enhancer/promoter
   6268..6448    +  LTR            5' LTR (truncated): truncated 5' long terminal repeat (LTR) from HIV-1
   6495..6620    +  misc_feature   HIV-1 Ψ: packaging signal of human immunodeficiency virus type 1
   6604..6967    +  CDS            HIV-1 gag (fragment): gag protein from human immunodeficiency virus 1; gag
   7113..7346    +  misc_feature   RRE: The Rev response element (RRE) of HIV-1 allows for Rev-dependent mRNA export from the nucleus to the cytoplasm.
   7723..7749    +  CDS            Rev (fragment): human immunodeficiency virus 1 (HIV-1) Rev protein; rev; enhances nuclear export of unspliced and incompletely spliced viral mRNAs
   7753..7993    +  promoter       U6 promoter: RNA polymerase III promoter for human U6 snRNA
   8023..8098    +  misc_RNA       gRNA scaffold: guide RNA scaffold for the Streptococcus pyogenes CRISPR/Cas9 system
   8154..8271    +  misc_feature   cPPT/CTS: central polypurine tract and central termination sequence of HIV-1
