[The description below was written by a language model from this plasmid's Addgene catalogue record and pLannotate feature annotations shown in this document.]
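Description:
IP6K1 gRNA (BRDN0001147847) is a third-generation lentiviral CRISPR guide plasmid built on the lentiGuide-Puro backbone, designed to deliver a single guide RNA against human IP6K1 (inositol hexakisphosphate kinase 1, also known as IHPK1) into mammalian cells. In bacteria it is maintained as a high-copy plasmid through a ColE1/pUC-type origin and selected with ampicillin via the β-lactamase gene. An f1 origin, an SV40 origin and poly(A) signal, and residual lac, T7 and T3 elements are carried over from the backbone.

The transfer cassette is framed by an RSV promoter fused to a truncated HIV-1 5' LTR, which makes genomic RNA production Tat-independent, and a ΔU3 self-inactivating 3' LTR. Between them lie the Ψ packaging signal with a partial gag sequence, the RRE for Rev-dependent nuclear export, and a cPPT/CTS that aids nuclear import of the proviral DNA. A human U6 RNA polymerase III promoter drives the IP6K1-targeting spacer joined to the Streptococcus pyogenes Cas9 gRNA scaffold. Downstream, an EF-1α promoter with its first intron expresses puromycin N-acetyltransferase for selection of transduced cells, followed by a WPRE to enhance transcript expression.

The plasmid does not encode Cas9, so it is meant to be used with a separate Cas9 lentivector or in cells already expressing Cas9, typically to disrupt IP6K1. The guide was designed against two IP6K1 reference transcripts and belongs to a human kinome gRNA collection produced using optimized sgRNA design rules intended to maximize on-target activity and limit off-target effects.
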