Addgene plasmid #76135: IP6K1 gRNA (BRDN0001147847)
Purpose: 3rd generation lentiviral gRNA plasmid targeting human IP6K1
Depositing lab: John Doench & David Root. Depositing organization: Broad Institute. Publication: Optimized sgRNA design to maximize activity and minimize off-target effects of CRISPR-Cas9. Doench JG, Fusi N, Sullender M, Hegde M, Vaimberg EW, Donovan KF, Smith I, Tothova Z, Wilen C, Orchard R, Virgin HW, Listgarten J, Root DE. Nat Biotechnol. 2016 Jan 18. doi: 10.1038/nbt.3437. PubMed 26780180.
Backbone
  Vector backbone: lentiGuide-Puro
  Backbone manufacturer: Zhang Lab (Addgene plasmid # 52963)
  Vector type: Mammalian Expression, Lentiviral, CRISPR
  Selectable markers: Puromycin
Growth in bacteria
  Bacterial resistance: Ampicillin, 100 μg/mL
  Growth temperature: 37°C
  Growth strain: DH5alpha
  Copy number: High Copy
Gene/Insert
  Gene/Insert name: IP6K1 (alt names: IP6K1; NM_001242829.1)
  gRNA/shRNA sequence: TGAACTCCTTCATTTCGGGA
  Species: H. sapiens (human)
  Entrez Gene: IP6K1 (a.k.a. IHPK1, PiUS)
  Promoter: hU6
  Cloning method: Unknown
  Sequencing primers: 5′ U6-F; 3′ pS2-R
Terms and licenses: Academic/Nonprofit Terms; Industry Terms: Not Available to Industry
Depositor comments: The gRNA was designed to target the following Genbank reference sequence(s): NM_001242829.1,NM_153273.3. Note that this plasmid does NOT contain Cas9. It should be used in conjunction with lentiCas9-Blast (Addgene #52962) or otherwise with cell lines already expressing Cas9. Browse the full kinome gRNA library at http://www.addgene.org/pooled-library/broadgpp-human-kinome/ or visit http://www.broadinstitute.org/rnai/public/ for detailed protocols and information.
How to cite: IP6K1 gRNA (BRDN0001147847) was a gift from John Doench & David Root (Addgene plasmid # 76135 ; http://n2t.net/addgene:76135 ; RRID:Addgene_76135)
