>Addgene plasmid #76135 | IP6K1 gRNA (BRDN0001147847) | depositor partial sequence | sequence record 143595 | Target Sequence
TGAACTCCTTCATTTCGGGA
