>Addgene plasmid #76135 | IP6K1 gRNA (BRDN0001147847) | addgene partial sequence | sequence record 185253 | hU6-F
GTAGAAAGTAATAATTTCTTGGGTAGTTTGCAGTTTTAAAATTATGTTTTAAAATGGACTATCATATGCT
TACCGTAACTTGAAAGTATTTCGATTTCTTGGCTTTATATATCTTGTGGAAAGGACGAAACACCGTGAAC
TCCTTCATTTCGGGAGTTTTAGAGCTAGAAATAGCAAGTTAAAATAAGGCTAGTCCGTTATCAACTTGAA
AAAGTGGCACCGAGTCGGTGCTTTTTTAAGCTTGGCGTAACTAGATCTTGAGACAAATGGCAGTATTCAT
CCACAATTTTAAAAGAAAAGGGGGGATTGGGGGGTACAGTGCAGGGGAAAGAATAGTAGACATAATAGCA
ACAGACATACAAACTAAAGAATTACAAAAACAAATTACAAAAATTCAAAATTTTCGGGTTTATTACAGGG
ACAGCAGAGATCCACTTTGGCGCCGGCTCGAGGGGGCCCGGGTGCAAAGATGGATAAAGTTTTAAACAGA
GAGGAATCTTTGCAGCTAATGGACCTTCTAGGTCTTGAAAGGAGTGGGAATTGGCTCCGGTGCCCGTCAG
TGGGCAGAGC
